>Addgene plasmid #54088 | mEmerald-Espin-like-ARD-C-18 | addgene partial sequence | sequence record 89849 | EGFP-C 5'-CATGGTCCTGCTGGAGTTCGTG-3'
GAGCTGTACAAGTCCGGACTCAGATCTCGAGCTCAAGCTTCGAATTCCGGTGGCAGCGGCGGGAGTATGG
AGGCGCAGCAGGCACTGGTGGCCTCCAAGGATGGGGATATGGCCACCTTGGAACGGCTATTTGAGGCTGG
TGCCCTAAGACCAGACATCACTGATGATCTGGGGGCTGGCCTGGTGCATCATGCCACCCGGGCTGGTCAC
CTGGACTGTGTCAAGTTCCTGGTACAGAGAGCCAAGCTGCCAGGCAACCAGCAGGCACACAACGGGGCCA
CACCAGTGCACGATGCAGCAGCCACGGGCAACCTGGCAGAGCTGTGCTGGCTGGTCCGTGATGCGGGCTG
CGGGCTGCAGGACCAAGATGCCTCAGGTGTCTCTCCGCTGCACCTGGCTGCCCGGTTTGGACACCCAGCC
CTGGTGGAGTGGTTACTCCGTGAGGGCCATGCAGCCACACTGGAGACGCTGGAAGGGGCCTTACCACTGC
ACCACGCTGCTGTAAGTGGTGATCTGACCTGTCTGAAACTCCTGACAGCGGCCCACAGCAGTGGTGTGAA
CCAGCGGACATGCAGTGGTGCCTCTCCACTCTACCTGGCCTGCCAAGAGGGCCACCTGCATCTGGCACAG
TTCCTGGTGAAAGACTGCGGGGCCGACGTGCGCCTGAGAGCCCTGGATGGCATGAGCTCATTGCACGCTG
CGGCTGCCCACGGCCACTACTCTCTAGTTGTCTGGCTGGTGACATTCACAGACATCGGCCTGACAGCACG
GGATAATGAAGGAGCCACTGCCCTGCACTTTGCAGCTCGGGG
