[The description below was written by a language model from this plasmid's Addgene catalogue record.]
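Description:
mEmerald-Espin-like-ARD-C-18 is a mammalian expression plasmid built on the mEmerald-C1 backbone (about 4.75 kb without the insert). It encodes a fluorescent fusion of the green fluorescent protein mEmerald to the ankyrin repeat domain (ARD) of mouse Espin-like. Only this domain of the protein is present, not the full-length coding sequence. Expression is driven by the CMV promoter, a strong constitutive promoter in most mammalian cell lines. mEmerald is supplied by the backbone and sits at the N terminus of the fusion, so the Espin-like fragment is attached to the C-terminal end of the fluorescent protein. The "C-18" in the name probably refers to this orientation and an 18-residue linker between the two parts, but the record does not say so. The listed 3′ sequencing primer suggests an SV40 polyadenylation signal downstream of the fusion, although no feature table is provided to confirm the layout.

The plasmid is propagated in E. coli as a high-copy construct under kanamycin selection. A neomycin resistance marker allows G418 selection of stably transfected mammalian cells. The cloning method is recorded as unknown.

The construct is intended as a localization probe for fluorescence microscopy and is catalogued under actin bundling. mEmerald has an excitation maximum of 487 nm and an emission maximum of 509 nm, so the fusion can be imaged with standard GFP settings. Typical use would be transient or stable expression in cultured cells to see where the ankyrin repeat domain of Espin-like distributes relative to actin bundle structures.
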