Addgene plasmid #54088: mEmerald-Espin-like-ARD-C-18
Purpose: Localization: Actin Bundling, Excitation: 487, Emission: 509
Depositing lab: Michael Davidson. Depositing organization: Florida State University, Tallahassee.
Backbone
  Vector backbone: mEmerald-C1
  Backbone size w/o insert (bp): 4750
  Vector type: Mammalian Expression
  Selectable markers: Neomycin (select with G418)
Growth in bacteria
  Bacterial resistance: Kanamycin, 50 μg/mL
  Growth temperature: 37°C
  Growth strain: DH5alpha
  Copy number: High Copy
Gene/Insert
  Gene/Insert name: Espin-like-ARD (alt name: NM_001033292.3)
  Species: M. musculus (mouse)
  Mutation: Ankyrin Repeat Domain
  Promoter: CMV
  Tag / fusion protein: mEmerald (N terminal on backbone)
  Cloning method: Unknown
  Sequencing primers: 5′ CMV-F; 3′ SV40pA-R
Terms and licenses: Academic/Nonprofit Terms; Industry Terms
Depositor comments: Ankyrin Repeat Domain of Espin-Like. Excitation = 487; Emission = 509. Localization data: Actin Bundling
How to cite: mEmerald-Espin-like-ARD-C-18 was a gift from Michael Davidson (Addgene plasmid # 54088 ; http://n2t.net/addgene:54088 ; RRID:Addgene_54088)
